Addgene plasmid #34965: Ube1/PET21d
Depositing lab: Cynthia Wolberger. Depositing organization: Johns Hopkins University and School of Medicine. Publication: A spectrophotometric assay for conjugation of ubiquitin and ubiquitin-like proteins. Berndsen CE, Wolberger C. Anal Biochem. 2011 Nov 1;418(1):102-10. Epub 2011 Jul 2. 10.1016/j.ab.2011.06.034 PubMed 21771579.
Backbone
  Vector backbone: PET21d
  Backbone manufacturer: Novagen
  Backbone size w/o insert (bp): 5400
  Vector type: Bacterial Expression
Growth in bacteria
  Bacterial resistance: Ampicillin, 100 μg/mL
  Growth temperature: 37°C
  Growth strain: XL10 Gold
  Copy number: Low Copy
Gene/Insert
  Gene/Insert name: Ube1 (alt name: UBA1)
  Species: H. sapiens (human)
  Insert size (bp): 3176
  GenBank ID: NM_153280
  Entrez Gene: UBA1 (a.k.a. A1S9, A1S9T, A1ST, AMCX1, CFAP124, GXP1, POC20, SMAX2, UBA1A, UBE1, UBE1X, VEXAS)
  Promoter: T7
  Tag / fusion protein: His (N terminal on backbone)
  Cloning method: Restriction Enzyme; 5′ cloning site BglII (not destroyed); 3′ cloning site Not I (not destroyed)
  Sequencing primers: 5′ T7; 3′ T7term
Terms and licenses: Academic/Nonprofit Terms; Industry Terms: Not Available to Industry
How to cite: Ube1/PET21d was a gift from Cynthia Wolberger (Addgene plasmid # 34965 ; http://n2t.net/addgene:34965 ; RRID:Addgene_34965)
