[The description below was written by a language model from this plasmid's Addgene catalogue record and pLannotate feature annotations shown in this document.]
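Description:
Ube1/PET21d is a bacterial expression plasmid built on the Novagen pET21d backbone for producing human ubiquitin-activating enzyme E1 (UBA1, also called UBE1) in E. coli. The roughly 3.2 kb coding sequence was inserted between BglII and NotI sites, and the sequenced plasmid totals about 8.6 kb. Transcription is driven by a T7 promoter followed immediately by a lac operator, with the phage T7 gene 10 ribosome binding site upstream of the open reading frame and a T7 terminator downstream. The plasmid carries its own lacI gene and promoter, so expression stays repressed until IPTG is added in a host that supplies T7 RNA polymerase.

The catalogue lists a His tag at the N terminus contributed by the backbone. The feature table, however, annotates only a His-tag fragment downstream of the UBA1 coding sequence, where pET21 vectors normally carry their C-terminal tag. The short stretch between the ribosome binding site and the annotated UBA1 start could hold an N-terminal tag, but this is not annotated, so the tag placement should be checked against the sequence.

Propagation relies on a pBR322-type origin together with rop and the bom region, consistent with the low-copy designation, and selection is by ampicillin through the β-lactamase gene. An f1 origin permits single-stranded DNA production, and short tetracycline-resistance fragments are nonfunctional backbone remnants.

UBA1 catalyses the first step of ubiquitin conjugation, adenylating the C-terminal glycine of ubiquitin and transferring it to a catalytic cysteine as a thioester. The associated publication describes a spectrophotometric assay for conjugation of ubiquitin and ubiquitin-like proteins, so the plasmid most likely serves as a source of recombinant, affinity-purifiable E1 for in vitro ubiquitination reactions.
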