Features (pLannotate 1.2.2; 19 found; start..end, strand, type, name):
    209..227     +  promoter       T7 promoter: promoter for bacteriophage T7 RNA polymerase
    228..252     +  protein_bind   lac operator: The lac repressor binds to the lac operator to inhibit transcription in E. coli. This inhibition can be relieved by adding lactose or isopropyl-β-D-thiogalactopyranoside (IPTG). lac repressor encoded by lacI
    267..289     +  RBS            RBS: efficient ribosome binding site from bacteriophage T7 gene 10 (Olins and Rangwala, 1989)
    335..3499    +  CDS            UBA1: UBA1_HUMAN - Also known as A1S9T, UBE1. Experimental evidence at protein level: Swiss-Prot protein existence level 1. Catalyzes the first step in ubiquitin conjugation to mark cellular proteins for degradation through the ubiquitin-proteasome system (PubMed:1606621, PubMed:1447181). Activates ubiquitin by first adenylating its C-terminal glycine residue with ATP, and thereafter linking this residue to the side chain of a cysteine residue in E1, yielding a ubiquitin-E1 thioester and free AMP (PubMed:1447181). Essential for the formation of radiation-induced foci, timely DNA repair and for respo
   3549..3566    +  CDS            9xHis (fragment): 9xHis affinity tag
   3576..3625    +  CDS            SET1 (fragment): solubility-enhancement tag derived from T7 phage gene 10B
   3633..3680    +  terminator     T7 terminator: transcription terminator for bacteriophage T7 RNA polymerase
   3717..4145    +  rep_origin     f1 ori (sequence partly withheld): f1 bacteriophage origin of replication; arrow indicates direction of (+) strand synthesis
   4198..4302    +  promoter       AmpR promoter: bla
   4303..5163    +  CDS            AmpR: β-lactamase; bla; confers resistance to ampicillin, carbenicillin, and related antibiotics
   5334..5922    +  rep_origin     ori: high-copy-number ColE1/pMB1/pBR322/pUC origin of replication
   6108..6247    -  misc_feature   bom: basis of mobility region from pBR322
   6349..6540    -  CDS            rop: Rop protein, which maintains plasmids at low copy number; rop
   6557..6937    +  CDS            YPB1_ECOLX: Protein predicted: Swiss-Prot protein existence level 4. From Escherichia coli.
   7009..7300    -  CDS            TcR (fragment): tetracycline efflux protein; tet; confers resistance to tetracycline
   7315..7336    -  protein_bind   CAP binding site: CAP binding activates transcription in the presence of cAMP. E. coli catabolite activator protein
   7349..8431    -  CDS            lacI: lac repressor; lacI; The lac repressor binds to the lac operator to inhibit transcription in E. coli. This inhibition can be relieved by adding lactose or isopropyl-β-D-thiogalactopyranoside (IPTG).
   8432..8509    -  promoter       lacI promoter: lacI
   8517..187     -  CDS            TcR (fragment) (across the origin): tetracycline efflux protein; tet; confers resistance to tetracycline
>Addgene plasmid #34965 | Ube1/PET21d | addgene full sequence | sequence record 181112 | Addgene NGS Result
CAAGGAGATGGCGCCCAACAGTCCCCCGGCCACGGGGCCTGCCACCATACCCACGCCGAAACAAGCGCTC
ATGAGCCCGAAGTGGCGAGCCCGATCTTCCCCATCGGTGATGTCGGCGATATAGGCGCCAGCAACCGCAC
CTGTGGCGCCGGTGATGCCGGCCACGATGCGTCCGGCGTAGAGGATCGAGATCTCGATCCCGCGAAATTA
ATACGACTCACTATAGGGGAATTGTGAGCGGATAACAATTCCCCTCTAGAAATAATTTTGTTTAACTTTA
AGAAGGAGATATACCATGGGTCATCACCATCATCATCACGGAGGTATGTCCAGCTCGCCGCTGTCCAAGA
AACGTCGCGTGTCCGGGCCTGATCCAAAGCCGGGTTCTAACTGCTCCCCTGCCCAGTCCGTGTTGTCCGA
AGTGCCCTCGGTGCCAACCAACGGAATGGCCAAGAACGGCAGTGAAGCAGACATAGACGAGGGCCTTTAC
TCCCGGCAGCTGTATGTGTTGGGCCATGAGGCAATGAAGCGGCTCCAGACATCCAGTGTCCTGGTATCAG
GCCTGCGGGGCCTGGGCGTGGAGATCGCTAAGAACATCATCCTTGGTGGGGTCAAGGCTGTTACCCTACA
TGACCAGGGCACTGCCCAGTGGGCTGATCTTTCCTCCCAGTTCTACCTGCGGGAGGAGGACATCGGTAAA
AACCGGGCCGAGGTATCACAGCCCCGCCTCGCTGAGCTCAACAGCTATGTGCCTGTCACTGCCTACACTG
GACCCCTCGTTGAGGACTTCCTTAGTGGTTTCCAGGTGGTGGTGCTCACCAACACCCCCCTGGAGGACCA
GCTGCGAGTGGGTGAGTTCTGTCACAACCGTGGCATCAAGCTGGTGGTGGCAGACACGCGGGGCCTGTTT
GGGCAGCTCTTCTGTGACTTTGGAGAGGAAATGATCCTCACAGATTCCAATGGGGAGCAGCCACTCAGTG
CTATGGTTTCTATGGTTACCAAGGACAACCCCGGTGTGGTTACCTGCCTGGATGAGGCCCGACACGGGTT
TGAGAGCGGGGACTTTGTCTCCTTTTCAGAAGTACAGGGCATGGTTGAACTCAACGGAAATCAGCCCATG
GAGATCAAAGTCCTGGGTCCTTATACCTTTAGCATCTGTGACACCTCCAACTTCTCCGACTACATCCGTG
GAGGCATCGTCAGTCAGGTCAAAGTACCTAAGAAGATTAGCTTTAAATCCTTGGTGGCCTCACTGGCAGA
ACCTGACTTTGTGGTGACGGACTTCGCCAAGTTTTCTCGCCCTGCCCAGCTGCACATTGGCTTCCAGGCC
CTGCACCAGTTCTGTGCTCAGCATGGCCGGCCACCTCGGCCCCGCAATGAGGAGGATGCAGCAGAACTGG
TAGCCTTAGCACAGGCTGTGAATGCTCGAGCCCTGCCAGCAGTGCAGCAAAATAACCTGGACGAGGACCT
CATCCGGAAGCTGGCATATGTGGCTGCTGGGGATCTGGCACCCATAAACGCCTTCATTGGGGGCCTGGCT
GCCCAGGAAGTCATGAAGGCCTGCTCCGGGAAGTTCATGCCCATCATGCAGTGGCTATACTTTGATGCCC
TTGAGTGTCTCCCTGAGGACAAAGAGGTCCTCACAGAGGACAAGTGCCTCCAGCGCCAGAACCGTTATGA
CGGGCAAGTGGCTGTGTTTGGCTCAGACCTGCAAGAGAAGCTGGGCAAGCAGAAGTATTTCCTGGTGGGT
GCGGGGGCCATTGGCTGTGAGCTGCTCAAGAACTTTGCCATGATTGGGCTGGGCTGCGGGGAGGGTGGAG
AAATCATCGTTACAGACATGGACACCATTGAGAAGTCAAATCTGAATCGACAGTTTCTTTTCCGGCCCTG
GGATGTCACGAAGTTAAAGTCTGACACGGCTGCTGCAGCTGTGCGCCAAATGAATCCACATATCCGGGTG
ACAAGCCACCAGAACCGTGTGGGTCCTGACACGGAGCGCATCTATGATGACGATTTTTTCCAAAACCTAG
ATGGCGTGGCCAATGCCCTGGACAACGTGGATGCCCGCATGTACATGGACCGCCGCTGTGTCTACTACCG
GAAGCCACTGCTGGAGTCAGGCACACTGGGCACCAAAGGCAATGTGCAGGTGGTGATCCCCTTCCTGACA
GAGTCGTACAGTTCCAGCCAGGACCCACCTGAGAAGTCCATCCCCATCTGTACCCTGAAGAACTTCCCTA
ATGCCATCGAGCACACCCTGCAGTGGGCTCGGGATGAGTTTGAAGGCCTCTTCAAGCAGCCAGCAGAAAA
TGTCAACCAGTACCTCACAGACCCCAAGTTTGTGGAGCGAACACTGCGGCTGGCAGGCACTCAGCCCTTG
GAGGTGCTGGAGGCTGTGCAGCGCAGCCTGGTGCTGCAGCGACCACAGACCTGGGCTGACTGCGTGACCT
GGGCCTGCCACCACTGGCACACCCAGTACTCGAACAACATCCGGCAGCTGCTGCACAACTTCCCTCCTGA
CCAGCTCACAAGCTCAGGAGCGCCGTTCTGGTCTGGGCCCAAACGCTGTCCACACCCGCTCACCTTTGAT
GTCAACAATCCCCTGCATCTGGACTATGTGATGGCTGCTGCCAACCTGTTTGCCCAGACCTACGGGCTGA
CAGGCTCTCAGGACCGAGCTGCTGTGGCCACATTCCTGCAGTCTGTGCAGGTCCCCGAATTCACCCCCAA
GTCTGGCGTCAAGATCCATGTTTCTGACCAGGAGCTGCAGAGCGCCAATGCCTCTGTTGATGACAGTCGT
CTAGAGGAGCTCAAAGCCACTCTGCCCAGCCCAGACAAGCTCCCTGGATTCAAGATGTACCCCATTGACT
TTGAGAAGGATGATGACAGCAACTTTCATATGGATTTCATCGTGGCTGCATCCAACCTCCGGGCAGAAAA
CTATGACATTCCTTCTGCAGACCGGCACAAGAGCAAGCTGATTGCAGGGAAGATCATCCCAGCCATTGCC
ACGACCACAGCAGCCGTGGTTGGCCTTGTGTGTCTGGAGCTGTACAAGGTTGTGCAGGGGCACCGACAGC
TTGACTCCTACAAGAATGGTTTCCTCAACTTGGCCCTGCCTTTCTTTGGTTTCTCTGAACCCCTTGCCGC
ACCACGTCACCAGTACTATAACCAAGAGTGGACATTGTGGGATCGCTTTGAGGTACAAGGGCTGCAGCCT
AATGGTGAGGAGATGACCCTCAAACAGTTCCTCGACTATTTTAAGACAGAGCACAAATTAGAGATCACCA
TGCTGTCCCAGGGCGTGTCCATGCTCTATTCCTTCTTCATGCCAGCTGCCAAGCTCAAGGAACGGTTGGA
TCAGCCGATGACAGAGATTGTGAGCCGTGTGTCGAAGCGAAAGCTGGGCCGCCACGTGCGGGCGCTGGTG
CTTGAGCTGTGCTGTAACGACGAGAGCGGCGAGGATGTCGAGGTTCCCTATGTCCGATACACCATCCGCT
GAGGATCCGAATTCGAGCTCCGTCGACAAGCTTGCGGCCGCACTCGAGCACCACCACCACCACCACTGAG
ATCCGGCTGCTAACAAAGCCCGAAAGGAAGCTGAGTTGGCTGCTGCCACCGCTGAGCAATAACTAGCATA
ACCCCTTGGGGCCTCTAAACGGGTCTTGAGGGGTTTTTTGCTGAAAGGAGGAACTATATCCGGATTGGCG
AATGGG
[124 nt withheld, positions 3717-3840]
C
[91 nt withheld, positions 3842-3932]
A
[49 nt withheld, positions 3934-3982]
CCTTTGACGTTGGAGTCCACGTTCTTT
[37 nt withheld, positions 4010-4046]
ACCCTATCTCGGTCTATTCTTTTGATTTATAAGGGATTTTGCCGATTTCGGCCTATTGGTTAAAAAATGA
GCTGATTTAACAAAAATTTAACGCGAATTTTAACAAAATATTAACGCTTACAATTTAGGTGGCACTTTTC
GGGGAAATGTGCGCGGAACCCCTATTTGTTTATTTTTCTAAATACATTCAAATATGTATCCGCTCATGAG
ACAATAACCCTGATAAATGCTTCAATAATATTGAAAAAGGAAGAGTATGAGTATTCAACATTTCCGTGTC
GCCCTTATTCCCTTTTTTGCGGCATTTTGCCTTCCTGTTTTTGCTCACCCAGAAACGCTGGTGAAAGTAA
AAGATGCTGAAGATCAGTTGGGTGCACGAGTGGGTTACATCGAACTGGATCTCAACAGCGGTAAGATCCT
TGAGAGTTTTCGCCCCGAAGAACGTTTTCCAATGATGAGCACTTTTAAAGTTCTGCTATGTGGCGCGGTA
TTATCCCGTATTGACGCCGGGCAAGAGCAACTCGGTCGCCGCATACACTATTCTCAGAATGACTTGGTTG
AGTACTCACCAGTCACAGAAAAGCATCTTACGGATGGCATGACAGTAAGAGAATTATGCAGTGCTGCCAT
AACCATGAGTGATAACACTGCGGCCAACTTACTTCTGACAACGATCGGAGGACCGAAGGAGCTAACCGCT
TTTTTGCACAACATGGGGGATCATGTAACTCGCCTTGATCGTTGGGAACCGGAGCTGAATGAAGCCATAC
CAAACGACGAGCGTGACACCACGATGCCTGCAGCAATGGCAACAACGTTGCGCAAACTATTAACTGGCGA
ACTACTTACTCTAGCTTCCCGGCAACAATTAATAGACTGGATGGAGGCGGATAAAGTTGCAGGACCACTT
CTGCGCTCGGCCCTTCCGGCTGGCTGGTTTATTGCTGATAAATCTGGAGCCGGTGAGCGTGGGTCTCGCG
GTATCATTGCAGCACTGGGGCCAGATGGTAAGCCCTCCCGTATCGTAGTTATCTACACGACGGGGAGTCA
GGCAACTATGGATGAACGAAATAGACAGATCGCTGAGATAGGTGCCTCACTGATTAAGCATTGGTAACTG
TCAGACCAAGTTTACTCATATATACTTTAGATTGATTTAAAACTTCATTTTTAATTTAAAAGGATCTAGG
TGAAGATCCTTTTTGATAATCTCATGACCAAAATCCCTTAACGTGAGTTTTCGTTCCACTGAGCGTCAGA
CCCCGTAGAAAAGATCAAAGGATCTTCTTGAGATCCTTTTTTTCTGCGCGTAATCTGCTGCTTGCAAACA
AAAAAACCACCGCTACCAGCGGTGGTTTGTTTGCCGGATCAAGAGCTACCAACTCTTTTTCCGAAGGTAA
CTGGCTTCAGCAGAGCGCAGATACCAAATACTGTCCTTCTAGTGTAGCCGTAGTTAGGCCACCACTTCAA
GAACTCTGTAGCACCGCCTACATACCTCGCTCTGCTAATCCTGTTACCAGTGGCTGCTGCCAGTGGCGAT
AAGTCGTGTCTTACCGGGTTGGACTCAAGACGATAGTTACCGGATAAGGCGCAGCGGTCGGGCTGAACGG
GGGGTTCGTGCACACAGCCCAGCTTGGAGCGAACGACCTACACCGAACTGAGATACCTACAGCGTGAGCT
ATGAGAAAGCGCCACGCTTCCCGAAGGGAGAAAGGCGGACAGGTATCCGGTAAGCGGCAGGGTCGGAACA
GGAGAGCGCACGAGGGAGCTTCCAGGGGGAAACGCCTGGTATCTTTATAGTCCTGTCGGGTTTCGCCACC
TCTGACTTGAGCGTCGATTTTTGTGATGCTCGTCAGGGGGGCGGAGCCTATGGAAAAACGCCAGCAACGC
GGCCTTTTTACGGTTCCTGGCCTTTTGCTGGCCTTTTGCTCACATGTTCTTTCCTGCGTTATCCCCTGAT
TCTGTGGATAACCGTATTACCGCCTTTGAGTGAGCTGATACCGCTCGCCGCAGCCGAACGACCGAGCGCA
GCGAGTCAGTGAGCGAGGAAGCGGAAGAGCGCCTGATGCGGTATTTTCTCCTTACGCATCTGTGCGGTAT
TTCACACCGCAATGGTGCACTCTCAGTACAATCTGCTCTGATGCCGCATAGTTAAGCCAGTATACACTCC
GCTATCGCTACGTGACTGGGTCATGGCTGCGCCCCGACACCCGCCAACACCCGCTGACGCGCCCTGACGG
GCTTGTCTGCTCCCGGCATCCGCTTACAGACAAGCTGTGACCGTCTCCGGGAGCTGCATGTGTCAGAGGT
TTTCACCGTCATCACCGAAACGCGCGAGGCAGCTGCGGTAAAGCTCATCAGCGTGGTCGTGAAGCGATTC
ACAGATGTCTGCCTGTTCATCCGCGTCCAGCTCGTTGAGTTTCTCCAGAAGCGTTAATGTCTGGCTTCTG
ATAAAGCGGGCCATGTTAAGGGCGGTTTTTTCCTGTTTGGTCACTGATGCCTCCGTGTAAGGGGGATTTC
TGTTCATGGGGGTAATGATACCGATGAAACGAGAGAGGATGCTCACGATACGGGTTACTGATGATGAACA
TGCCCGGTTACTGGAACGTTGTGAGGGTAAACAACTGGCGGTATGGATGCGGCGGGACCAGAGAAAAATC
ACTCAGGGTCAATGCCAGCGCTTCGTTAATACAGATGTAGGTGTTCCACAGGGTAGCCAGCAGCATCCTG
CGATGCAGATCCGGAACATAATGGTGCAGGGCGCTGACTTCCGCGTTTCCAGACTTTACGAAACACGGAA
ACCGAAGACCATTCATGTTGTTGCTCAGGTCGCAGACGTTTTGCAGCAGCAGTCGCTTCACGTTCGCTCG
CGTATCGGTGATTCATTCTGCTAACCAGTAAGGCAACCCCGCCAGCCTAGCCGGGTCCTCAACGACAGGA
GCACGATCATGCGCACCCGTGGGGCCGCCATGCCGGCGATAATGGCCTGCTTCTCGCCGAAACGTTTGGT
GGCGGGACCAGTGACGAAGGCTTGAGCGAGGGCGTGCAAGATTCCGAATACCGCAAGCGACAGGCCGATC
ATCGTCGCGCTCCAGCGAAAGCGGTCCTCGCCGAAAATGACCCAGAGCGCTGCCGGCACCTGTCCTACGA
GTTGCATGATAAAGAAGACAGTCATAAGTGCGGCGACGATAGTCATGCCCCGCGCCCACCGGAAGGAGCT
GACTGGGTTGAAGGCTCTCAAGGGCATCGGTCGAGATCCCGGTGCCTAATGAGTGAGCTAACTTACATTA
ATTGCGTTGCGCTCACTGCCCGCTTTCCAGTCGGGAAACCTGTCGTGCCAGCTGCATTAATGAATCGGCC
AACGCGCGGGGAGAGGCGGTTTGCGTATTGGGCGCCAGGGTGGTTTTTCTTTTCACCAGTGAGACGGGCA
ACAGCTGATTGCCCTTCACCGCCTGGCCCTGAGAGAGTTGCAGCAAGCGGTCCACGCTGGTTTGCCCCAG
CAGGCGAAAATCCTGTTTGATGGTGGTTAACGGCGGGATATAACATGAGCTGTCTTCGGTATCGTCGTAT
CCCACTACCGAGATATCCGCACCAACGCGCAGCCCGGACTCGGTAATGGCGCGCATTGCGCCCAGCGCCA
TCTGATCGTTGGCAACCAGCATCGCAGTGGGAACGATGCCCTCATTCAGCATTTGCATGGTTTGTTGAAA
ACCGGACATGGCACTCCAGTCGCCTTCCCGTTCCGCTATCGGCTGAATTTGATTGCGAGTGAGATATTTA
TGCCAGCCAGCCAGACGCAGACGCGCCGAGACAGAACTTAATGGGCCCGCTAACAGCGCGATTTGCTGGT
GACCCAATGCGACCAGATGCTCCACGCCCAGTCGCGTACCGTCTTCATGGGAGAAAATAATACTGTTGAT
GGGTGTCTGGTCAGAGACATCAAGAAATAACGCCGGAACATTAGTGCAGGCAGCTTCCACAGCAATGGCA
TCCTGGTCATCCAGCGGATAGTTAATGATCAGCCCACTGACGCGTTGCGCGAGAAGATTGTGCACCGCCG
CTTTACAGGCTTCGACGCCGCTTCGTTCTACCATCGACACCACCACGCTGGCACCCAGTTGATCGGCGCG
AGATTTAATCGCCGCGACAATTTGCGACGGCGCGTGCAGGGCCAGACTGGAGGTGGCAACGCCAATCAGC
AACGACTGTTTGCCCGCCAGTTGTTGTGCCACGCGGTTGGGAATGTAATTCAGCTCCGCCATCGCCGCTT
CCACTTTTTCCCGCGTTTTCGCAGAAACGTGGCTGGCCTGGTTCACCACGCGGGAAACGGTCTGATAAGA
GACACCGGCATACTCTGCGACATCGTATAACGTTACTGGTTTCACATTCACCACCCTGAATTGACTCTCT
TCCGGGCGCTATCATGCCATACCGCGAAAGGTTTTGCGCCATTCGATGGTGTCCGGGATCTCGACGCTCT
CCCTTATGCGACTCCTGCATTAGGAAGCAGCCCAGTAGTAGGTTGAGGCCGTTGAGCACCGCCGCCGCAA
GGAATGGTGCATG
