>Addgene plasmid #34965 | Ube1/PET21d | addgene partial sequence | sequence record 44922 | pBRrevBam 5'-GGTGATGTCGGCGATATAGG-3'
CGCGGTGAGCCGGCCACGATGCGTCCGGCGTAGAGGATCGAGATCTCGATCCCGCGAAATTAATACGACT
CACTATAGGGGAATTGTGAGCGGATAACAATTCCCCTCTAGAAATAATTTTGTTTAACTTTAAGAAGGAG
ATATACCATGGGTCATCACCATCATCATCACGGAGGTATGTCCAGCTCGCCGCTGTCCAAGAAACGTCGC
GTGTCCGGGCCTGATCCAAAGCCGGGTTCTAACTGCTCCCCTGCCCAGTCCGTGTTGTCCGAAGTGCCCT
CGGTGCCAACCAACGGAATGGCCAAGAACGGCAGTGAAGCAGACATAGACGAGGGCCTTTACTCCCGGCA
GCTGTATGTGTTGGGCCATGAGGCAATGAAGCGGCTCCAGACATCCAGTGTCCTGGTATCAGGCCTGCGG
GGCCTGGGCGTGGAGATCGCTAAGAACATCATCCTTGGTGGGGTCAAGGCTGTTACCCTACATGACCAGG
GCACTGCCCAGTGGGCTGATCTTTCCTCCCAGTTCTACCTGCGGGAGGAGGACATCGGTAAAAACCGGGC
CGAGGTATCACAGCCCCGCCTCGCTGAGCTCAACAGCTATGTGCCTGTCACTGCCTACACTGGACCCCTC
GTTGAGGACTTCCTTAGTGGTTTCCAGGTGGTGGTGCTCACCAACACCCCCCTGGAGGACCAGCTGCGAG
TGGGTGAGTTCTGTCACAACCGTGGCATCAAGCTGGTGGTGGCAGACACGCGGGGCCTGTTTGGGCAGCT
CTTCTGTGACTTTGGAGAGGAAATGATCCTCACAGATTCCAATGGGGAGCAGCCACTCAGTGCTATGGTT
TCTATGGTTACCAAGGACAACCCCGGTGTGGTTACCTGCCTGGA
