>Addgene plasmid #34965 | Ube1/PET21d | addgene partial sequence | sequence record 46213 | T7term 5'-GCTAGTTATTGCTCAGCGG-3'
GTCGACGGAGCTCGAATTCGGATCCTCAGCGGATGGTGTATCGGACATAGGGAACCTCGACATCCTCGCC
GCTCTCGTCGTTACAGCACAGCTCAAGCACCAGCGCCCGCACGTGGCGGCCCAGCTTTCGCTTCGACACA
CGGCTCACAATCTCTGTCATCGGCTGATCCAACCGTTCCTTGAGCTTGGCAGCTGGCATGAAGAAGGAAT
AGAGCATGGACACGCCCTGGGACAGCATGGTGATCTCTAATTTGTGCTCTGTCTTAAAATAGTCGAGGAA
CTGTTTGAGGGTCATCTCCTCACCATTAGGCTGCAGCCCTTGTACCTCAAAGCGATCCCACAATGTCCAC
TCTTGGTTATAGTACTGGTGACGTGGTGCGGCAAGGGGTTCAGAGAAACCAAAGAAAGGCAGGGCCAAGT
TGAGGAAACCATTCTTGTAGGAGTCAAGCTGTCGGTGCCCCTGCACAACCTTGTACAGCTCCAGACACAC
AAGGCCAACCACGGCTGCTGTGGTCGTGGCAATGGCTGGGATGATCTTCCCTGCAATCAGCTTGCTCTTG
TGCCGGTCTGCAGAAGGAATGTCATAGTTTTCTGCCCGGAGGTTGGATGCAGCCACGATGAAATCCATAT
GAAAGTTGCTGTCATCATCCTTCTCAAAGTCAATGGGGTACATCTTGAATCCAGGGAGCTTGTCTGGGCT
GGGCAGAGTGGCTTTGAGCTCCTCTAGACGACTGTCATCAACAGAGGCATTGGCGCTCTGCAGCTCCTGG
TCAGAAACATGGATCTTGACGCCAGACTTGGGGGTGAATTCGGGGACCTGCACAGACTGCAGGAATGTGG
CCACAGCAGCTCGGTCCTGAGAGCCTGTCAGCCCGTAGGTCTGGGCAAACAGGTTGGCAGCAGCCATCAC
ATAGTCCAGATGCAGGGGATTGT
